>Addgene plasmid #170613 | p663-UBC-miniTurbo-V5-STK40_IDG-K | addgene full sequence | sequence record 335984 | Addgene NGS Result
ACGCTTACAATTTAGGTGGCACTTTTCGGGGAAATGTGCGCGGAACCCCTATTTGTTTATTTTTCTAAAT
ACATTCAAATATGTATCCGCTCATGAGACAATAACCCTGATAAATGCTTCAATAATATTGAAAAAGGAAG
AGTATGAGTATTCAACATTTCCGTGTCGCCCTTATTCCCTTTTTTGCGGCATTTTGCCTTCCTGTTTTTG
CTCACCCAGAAACGCTGGTGAAAGTAAAAGATGCTGAAGATCAGTTGGGTGCACGAGTGGGTTACATCGA
ACTGGATCTCAACAGCGGTAAGATCCTTGAGAGTTTTCGCCCCGAAGAACGTTTTCCAATGATGAGCACT
TTTAAAGTTCTGCTATGTGGCGCGGTATTATCCCGTATTGACGCCGGGCAAGAGCAACTCGGTCGCCGCA
TACACTATTCTCAGAATGACTTGGTTGAGTACTCACCAGTCACAGAAAAGCATCTTACGGATGGCATGAC
AGTAAGAGAATTATGCAGTGCTGCCATAACCATGAGTGATAACACTGCGGCCAACTTACTTCTGACAACG
ATCGGAGGACCGAAGGAGCTAACCGCTTTTTTGCACAACATGGGGGATCATGTAACTCGCCTTGATCGTT
GGGAACCGGAGCTGAATGAAGCCATACCAAACGACGAGCGTGACACCACGATGCCTGTAGCAATGGCAAC
AACGTTGCGCAAACTATTAACTGGCGAACTACTTACTCTAGCTTCCCGGCAACAATTAATAGACTGGATG
GAGGCGGATAAAGTTGCAGGACCACTTCTGCGCTCGGCCCTTCCGGCTGGCTGGTTTATTGCTGATAAAT
CTGGAGCCGGTGAGCGTGGGTCTCGCGGTATCATTGCAGCACTGGGGCCAGATGGTAAGCCCTCCCGTAT
CGTAGTTATCTACACGACGGGGAGTCAGGCAACTATGGATGAACGAAATAGACAGATCGCTGAGATAGGT
GCCTCACTGATTAAGCATTGGTAACTGTCAGACCAAGTTTACTCATATATACTTTAGATTGATTTAAAAC
TTCATTTTTAATTTAAAAGGATCTAGGTGAAGATCCTTTTTGATAATCTCATGACCAAAATCCCTTAACG
TGAGTTTTCGTTCCACTGAGCGTCAGACCCCGTAGAAAAGATCAAAGGATCTTCTTGAGATCCTTTTTTT
CTGCGCGTAATCTGCTGCTTGCAAACAAAAAAACCACCGCTACCAGCGGTGGTTTGTTTGCCGGATCAAG
AGCTACCAACTCTTTTTCCGAAGGTAACTGGCTTCAGCAGAGCGCAGATACCAAATACTGTTCTTCTAGT
GTAGCCGTAGTTAGGCCACCACTTCAAGAACTCTGTAGCACCGCCTACATACCTCGCTCTGCTAATCCTG
TTACCAGTGGCTGCTGCCAGTGGCGATAAGTCGTGTCTTACCGGGTTGGACTCAAGACGATAGTTACCGG
ATAAGGCGCAGCGGTCGGGCTGAACGGGGGGTTCGTGCACACAGCCCAGCTTGGAGCGAACGACCTACAC
CGAACTGAGATACCTACAGCGTGAGCTATGAGAAAGCGCCACGCTTCCCGAAGGGAGAAAGGCGGACAGG
TATCCGGTAAGCGGCAGGGTCGGAACAGGAGAGCGCACGAGGGAGCTTCCAGGGGGAAACGCCTGGTATC
TTTATAGTCCTGTCGGGTTTCGCCACCTCTGACTTGAGCGTCGATTTTTGTGATGCTCGTCAGGGGGGCG
GAGCCTATGGAAAAACGCCAGCAACGCGGCCTTTTTACGGTTCCTGGCCTTTTGCTGGCCTTTTGCTCAC
ATGTTCTTTCCTGCGTTATCCCCTGATTCTGTGGATAACCGTATTACCGCCTTTGAGTGAGCTGATACCG
CTCGCCGCAGCCGAACGACCGAGCGCAGCGAGTCAGTGAGCGAGGAAGCGGAAGAGCGCCCAATACGCAA
ACCGCCTCTCCCCGCGCGTTGGCCGATTCATTAATGCAGCTGGCACGACAGGTTTCCCGACTGGAAAGCG
GGCAGTGAGCGCAACGCAATTAATGTGAGTTAGCTCACTCATTAGGCACCCCAGGCTTTACACTTTATGC
TTCCGGCTCGTATGTTGTGTGGAATTGTGAGCGGATAACAATTTCACACAGGAAACAGCTATGACCATGA
TTACGCCAAGCGCGCAATTAACCCTCACTAAAGGGAACAAAAGCTGGAGCTGCAAGCTTAATGTAGTCTT
ATGCAATACTCTTGTAGTCTTGCAACATGGTAACGATGAGTTAGCAACATGCCTTACAAGGAGAGAAAAA
GCACCGTGCATGCCGATTGGTGGAAGTAAGGTGGTACGATCGTGCCTTATTAGGAAGGCAACAGACGGGT
CTGACATGGATTGGACGAACCACTGAATTGCCGCATTGCAGAGATATTGTATTTAAGTGCCTAGCTCGAT
ACATAAACGGGTCTCTCTGGTTAGACCAGATCTGAGCCTGGGAGCTCTCTGGCTAACTAGGGAACCCACT
GCTTAAGCCTCAATAAAGCTTGCCTTGAGTGCTTCAAGTAGTGTGTGCCCGTCTGTTGTGTGACTCTGGT
AACTAGAGATCCCTCAGACCCTTTTAGTCAGTGTGGAAAATCTCTAGCAGTGGCGCCCGAACAGGGACTT
GAAAGCGAAAGGGAAACCAGAGGAGCTCTCTCGACGCAGGACTCGGCTTGCTGAAGCGCGCACGGCAAGA
GGCGAGGGGCGGCGACTGGTGAGTACGCCAAAAATTTTGACTAGCGGAGGCTAGAAGGAGAGAGATGGGT
GCGAGAGCGTCAGTATTAAGCGGGGGAGAATTAGATCGCGATGGGAAAAAATTCGGTTAAGGCCAGGGGG
AAAGAAAAAATATAAATTAAAACATATAGTATGGGCAAGCAGGGAGCTAGAACGATTCGCAGTTAATCCT
GGCCTGTTAGAAACATCAGAAGGCTGTAGACAAATACTGGGACAGCTACAACCATCCCTTCAGACAGGAT
CAGAAGAACTTAGATCATTATATAATACAGTAGCAACCCTCTATTGTGTGCATCAAAGGATAGAGATAAA
AGACACCAAGGAAGCTTTAGACAAGATAGAGGAAGAGCAAAACAAAAGTAAGACCACCGCACAGCAAGCG
GCCGCTGATCTTCAGACCTGGAGGAGGAGATATGAGGGACAATTGGAGAAGTGAATTATATAAATATAAA
GTAGTAAAAATTGAACCATTAGGAGTAGCACCCACCAAGGCAAAGAGAAGAGTGGTGCAGAGAGAAAAAA
GAGCAGTGGGAATAGGAGCTTTGTTCCTTGGGTTCTTGGGAGCAGCAGGAAGCACTATGGGCGCAGCGTC
AATGACGCTGACGGTACAGGCCAGACAATTATTGTCTGGTATAGTGCAGCAGCAGAACAATTTGCTGAGG
GCTATTGAGGCGCAACAGCATCTGTTGCAACTCACAGTCTGGGGCATCAAGCAGCTCCAGGCAAGAATCC
TGGCTGTGGAAAGATACCTAAAGGATCAACAGCTCCTGGGGATTTGGGGTTGCTCTGGAAAACTCATTTG
CACCACTGCTGTGCCTTGGAATGCTAGTTGGAGTAATAAATCTCTGGAACAGATTTGGAATCACACGACC
TGGATGGAGTGGGACAGAGAAATTAACAATTACACAAGCTTAATACACTCCTTAATTGAAGAATCGCAAA
ACCAGCAAGAAAAGAATGAACAAGAATTATTGGAATTAGATAAATGGGCAAGTTTGTGGAATTGGTTTAA
CATAACAAATTGGCTGTGGTATATAAAATTATTCATAATGATAGTAGGAGGCTTGGTAGGTTTAAGAATA
GTTTTTGCTGTACTTTCTATAGTGAATAGAGTTAGGCAGGGATATTCACCATTATCGTTTCAGACCCACC
TCCCAACCCCGAGGGGACCCGACAGGCCCGAAGGAATAGAAGAAGAAGGTGGAGAGAGAGACAGAGACAG
ATCCATTCGATTAGTGAACGGATCTCGACGGTATCGGTTAACTTTTAAAAGAAAAGGGGGGATTGGGGGG
TACAGTGCAGGGGAAAGAATAGTAGACATAATAGCAACAGACATACAAACTAAAGAATTACAAAAACAAA
TTACAAAATTCAAAATTTTATCGTCCAGTGTGGTGGAATTCTGCAGATATCACAACTTTGTATAGAAAAG
TTGGCCTCCGCGCCGGGTTTTGGCGCCTCCCGCGGGCGCCCCCCTCCTCACGGCGAGCGCTGCCACGTCA
GACGAAGGGCGCAGCGAGCGTCCTGATCCTTCCGCCCGGACGCTCAGGACAGCGGCCCGCTGCTCATAAG
ACTCGGCCTTAGAACCCCAGTATCAGCAGAAGGACATTTTAGGACGGGACTTGGGTGACTCTAGGGCACT
GGTTTTCTTTCCAGAGAGCGGAACAGGCGAGGAAAAGTAGTCCCTTCTCGGCGATTCTGCGGAGGGATCT
CCGTGGGGCGGTGAACGCCGATGATTATATAAGGACGCGCCGGGTGTGGCACAGCTAGTTCCGTCGCAGC
CGGGATTTGGGTCGCGGTTCTTGTTTGTGGATCGCTGTGATCGTCACTTGGTGAGTAGCGGGCTGCTGGG
CTGGCCGGGGCTTTCGTGGCCGCCGGGCCGCTCGGTGGGACGGAAGCGTGTGGAGAGACCGCCAAGGGCT
GTAGTCTGGGTCCGCGAGCAAGGTTGCCCTGAACTGGGGGTTGGGGGGAGCGCAGCAAAATGGCGGCTGT
TCCCGAGTCTTGAATGGAAGACGCTTGTGAGGCGGGCTGTGAGGTCGTTGAAACAAGGTGGGGGGCATGG
TGGGCGGCAAGAACCCAAGGTCTTGAGGCCTTCGCTAATGCGGGAAAGCTCTTATTCGGGTGAGATGGGC
TGGGGCACCATCTGGGGACCCTGACGTGAAGTTTGTCACTGACTGGAGAACTCGGTTTGTCGTCTGTTGC
GGGGGCGGCAGTTATGGCGGTGCCGTTGGGCAGTGCACCCGTACCTTTGGGAGCGCGCGCCCTCGTCGTG
TCGTGACGTCACCCGTTCTGTTGGCTTATAATGCAGGGTGGGGCCACCTGCCGGTAGGTGTGCGGTAGGC
TTTTCTCCGTCGCAGGACGCAGGGTTCGGGCCTAGGGTAGGCTCTCCTGAATCGACAGGCGCCGGACCTC
TGGTGAGGGGAGGGATAAGTGAGGCGTCAGTTTCTTTGGTCGGTTTTATGTACCTATCTTCTTAAGTAGC
TGAAGCTCCGGTTTTGAACTATGCGCTCGGGGTTGGCGAGTGTGTTTTGTGAAGTTTTTTAGGCACCTTT
TGAAATGTAATCATTTGGGTCAATATGTAATTTTCAGTGTTAGACTAGTAAATTGTCCGCTAAATTCTGG
CCGTTTTTGGCTTTTTTGTTAGACGGCCAACTTTTGTATACAAAGTGGGCCACCATGGGAATCCCGCTGC
TGAACGCTAAACAGATTCTGGGACAGCTGGACGGCGGGAGCGTGGCAGTCCTGCCTGTGGTCGACTCCAC
CAATCAGTACCTGCTGGATCGAATCGGCGAGCTGAAGAGTGGGGATGCTTGCATTGCAGAATATCAGCAG
GCAGGGAGAGGAAGCAGAGGGAGGAAATGGTTCTCTCCTTTTGGAGCTAACCTGTACCTGAGTATGTTTT
GGCGCCTGAAGCGGGGACCAGCAGCAATCGGCCTGGGCCCGGTCATCGGAATTGTCATGGCAGAAGCGCT
GCGAAAGCTGGGAGCAGACAAGGTGCGAGTCAAATGGCCCAATGACCTGTATCTGCAGGATAGAAAGCTG
GCAGGCATCCTGGTGGAGCTGGCCGGAATAACAGGCGATGCTGCACAGATCGTCATTGGCGCCGGGATTA
ACGTGGCTATGAGGCGCGTGGAGGAAAGCGTGGTCAATCAGGGCTGGATCACACTGCAGGAAGCAGGGAT
TAACCTGGACAGGAATACTCTGGCCGCTATGCTGATCCGAGAGCTGCGGGCAGCCCTGGAACTGTTCGAG
CAGGAAGGCCTGGCTCCATATCTGTCACGGTGGGAGAAGCTGGATAACTTCATCAATAGACCCGTGAAGC
TGATCATTGGGGACAAAGAGATTTTCGGGATTAGCCGGGGGATTGATAAACAGGGAGCCCTGCTGCTGGA
ACAGGACGGAGTTATCAAACCCTGGATGGGCGGAGAAATCAGTCTGCGGTCTGCCGAAAAGGCTAGCGGC
AAGCCCATCCCCAACCCCCTGCTGGGCCTGGACAGCACCACAAGTTTGTACAAAAAAGCAGGCTCCACCA
TGAAGCGGAGAGCATCAGACAGAGGAGCTGGGGAAACGTCGGCCAGGGCCAAGGCTCTGGGAAGTGGGAT
TTCTGGAAATAATGCAAAGAGAGCTGGACCATTCATCCTTGGTCCCCGTCTGGGCAACTCACCGGTGCCA
AGCATAGTGCAGTGTTTGGCGAGGAAAGATGGCACGGATGACTTCTATCAGCTGAAGATCCTGACCCTGG
AGGAGAGGGGGGACCAAGGCATAGAGAGCCAGGAAGAGCGGCAGGGCAAGATGCTGCTGCACACCGAGTA
CTCACTGCTGTCTCTCCTGCACACGCAGGATGGCGTGGTGCACCACCACGGCCTCTTCCAGGACCGCACC
TGTGAAATCGTTGAGGACACAGAATCCAGCCGGATGGTTAAGAAGATGAAGAAGCGCATCTGCCTCGTCC
TGGACTGCCTCTGTGCTCATGACTTCAGCGATAAGACCGCTGACCTCATCAACCTGCAGCACTACGTCAT
CAAGGAGAAGAGGCTCAGCGAGAGGGAGACTGTGGTAATCTTCTACGACGTGGTCCGCGTGGTGGAGGCC
CTGCACCAGAAAAATATCGTGCACAGAGACCTGAAGCTGGGGAACATGGTGCTCAACAAGAGGACACATC
GGATAACCATCACCAACTTCTGCCTCGGGAAGCATCTGGTGAGCGAGGGGGACCTGCTGAAGGACCAGAG
AGGGAGCCCTGCCTACATCAGTCCCGACGTGCTCAGCGGCCGGCCGTACCGTGGCAAGCCCAGTGACATG
TGGGCCCTGGGCGTGGTGCTCTTCACCATGCTGTATGGCCAGTTCCCCTTCTACGACAGCATCCCGCAGG
AGCTCTTCCGCAAGATCAAGGCTGCCGAGTATACCATTCCTGAGGATGGACGGGTTTCTGAGAACACCGT
GTGTCTCATCCGGAAGCTGCTGGTCCTTGACCCCCAGCAGCGCCTGGCCGCCGCCGACGTCCTGGAGGCC
CTCAGTGCCATCATTGCATCATGGCAGTCCCTGTCATCTCTGAGTGGGCCTTTGCAGGTGGTTCCTGACA
TTGATGACCAAATGAGCAATGCGGATAGCTCCCAGGAGGCGAAGGTGACGGAGGAGTGCTCCCAGTACGA
GTTTGAGAACTACATGCGTCAGCAGCTGCTGCTGGCCGAGGAGAAGAGCTCCATCCATGACGCCCGGAGC
TGGGTACCCAAGCGGCAGTTCGGCAGCGCACCACCGGTGCGACGGCTGGGCCACGACGCACAGCCCATGA
CCTCCTTGGACACGGCCATCCTGGCGCAGCGCTACCTGCGGAAATAGCAGCTTGACCCAGCTTTCTTGTA
CAAAGTGGTGATATCCAGCACAGTGGCGGCCGCTCGACAATCAACCTCTGGATTACAAAATTTGTGAAAG
ATTGACTGGTATTCTTAACTATGTTGCTCCTTTTACGCTATGTGGATACGCTGCTTTAATGCCTTTGTAT
CATGCTATTGCTTCCCGTATGGCTTTCATTTTCTCCTCCTTGTATAAATCCTGGTTGCTGTCTCTTTATG
AGGAGTTGTGGCCCGTTGTCAGGCAACGTGGCGTGGTGTGCACTGTGTTTGCTGACGCAACCCCCACTGG
TTGGGGCATTGCCACCACCTGTCAGCTCCTTTCCGGGACTTTCGCTTTCCCCCTCCCTATTGCCACGGCG
GAACTCATCGCCGCCTGCCTTGCCCGCTGCTGGACAGGGGCTCGGCTGTTGGGCACTGACAATTCCGTGG
TGTTGTCGGGGAAGCTGACGTCCTTTCCATGGCTGCTCGCCTGTGTTGCCACCTGGATTCTGCGCGGGAC
GTCCTTCTGCTACGTCCCTTCGGCCCTCAATCCAGCGGACCTTCCTTCCCGCGGCCTGCTGCCGGCTCTG
CGGCCTCTTCCGCGTCTTCGCCTTCGCCCTCAGACGAGTCGGATCTCCCTTTGGGCCGCCTCCCCGCCTG
GAATTCTACCGGGTAGGGGAGGCGCTTTTCCCAAGGCAGTCTGGAGCATGCGCTTTAGCAGCCCCGCTGG
GCACTTGGCGCTACACAAGTGGCCTCTGGCCTCGCACACATTCCACATCCACCGGTAGGCGCCAACCGGC
TCCGTTCTTTGGTGGCCCCTTCGCGCCACCTTCTACTCCTCCCCTAGTCAGGAAGTTCCCCCCCGCCCCG
CAGCTCGCGTCGTGCAGGACGTGACAAATGGAAGTAGCACGTCTCACTAGTCTCGTGCAGATGGACAGCA
CCGCTGAGCAATGGAAGCGGGTAGGCCTTTGGGGCAGCGGCCAATAGCAGCTTTGCTCCTTCGCTTTCTG
GGCTCAGAGGCTGGGAAGGGGTGGGTCCGGGGGCGGGCTCAGGGGCGGGCTCAGGGGCGGGGCGGGCGCC
CGAAGGTCCTCCGGAGGCCCGGCATTCTGCACGCTTCAAAAGCGCACGTCTGCCGCGCTGTTCTCCTCTT
CCTCATCTCCGGGCCTTTCGACCTGCAGCCCAAGCTTACCATGACCGAGTACAAGCCCACGGTGCGCCTC
GCCACCCGCGACGACGTCCCCAGGGCCGTACGCACCCTCGCCGCCGCGTTCGCCGACTACCCCGCCACGC
GCCACACCGTCGATCCGGACCGCCACATCGAGCGGGTCACCGAGCTGCAAGAACTCTTCCTCACGCGCGT
CGGGCTCGACATCGGCAAGGTGTGGGTCGCGGACGACGGCGCCGCGGTGGCGGTCTGGACCACGCCGGAG
AGCGTCGAAGCGGGGGCGGTGTTCGCCGAGATCGGCCCGCGCATGGCCGAGTTGAGCGGTTCCCGGCTGG
CCGCGCAGCAACAGATGGAAGGCCTCCTGGCGCCGCACCGGCCCAAGGAGCCCGCGTGGTTCCTGGCCAC
CGTCGGCGTCTCGCCCGACCACCAGGGCAAGGGTCTGGGCAGCGCCGTCGTGCTCCCCGGAGTGGAGGCG
GCCGAGCGCGCCGGGGTGCCCGCCTTCCTGGAGACCTCCGCGCCCCGCAACCTCCCCTTCTACGAGCGGC
TCGGCTTCACCGTCACCGCCGACGTCGAGGTGCCCGAAGGACCGCGCACCTGGTGCATGACCCGCAAGCC
CGGTGCCTGACGCCCGCCCCACGACCCGCAGCGCCCGACCGAAAGGAGCGCACGACCCCATGCATCTCGA
GGGCCCGGTACCTTTAAGACCAATGACTTACAAGGCAGCTGTAGATCTTAGCCACTTTTTAAAAGAAAAG
GGGGGACTGGAAGGGCTAGCTCACTCCCAACGAAGACAAGATCTGCTTTTTGCTTGTACTGGGTCTCTCT
GGTTAGACCAGATCTGAGCCTGGGAGCTCTCTGGCTAACTAGGGAACCCACTGCTTAAGCCTCAATAAAG
CTTGCCTTGAGTGCTTCAAGTAGTGTGTGCCCGTCTGTTGTGTGACTCTGGTAACTAGAGATCCCTCAGA
CCCTTTTAGTCAGTGTGGAAAATCTCTAGCAGTAGTAGTTCATGTCATCTTATTATTCAGTATTTATAAC
TTGCAAAGAAATGAATATCAGAGAGTGAGAGGAACTTGTTTATTGCAGCTTATAATGGTTACAAATAAAG
CAATAGCATCACAAATTTCACAAATAAAGCATTTTTTTCACTGCATTCTAGTTGTGGTTTGTCCAAACTC
ATCAATGTATCTTATCATGTCTGGCTCTAGCTATCCCGCCCCTAACTCCGCCCATCCCGCCCCTAACTCC
GCCCAGTTCCGCCCATTCTCCGCCCCATGGCTGACTAATTTTTTTTATTTATGCAGAGGCCGAGGCCGCC
TCGGCCTCTGAGCTATTCCAGAAGTAGTGAGGAGGCTTTTTTGGAGGCCTAGGGACGTACCCAATTCGCC
CTATAGTGAGTCGTATTACGCGCGCTCACTGGCCGTCGTTTTACAACGTCGTGACTGGGAAAACCCTGGC
GTTACCCAACTTAATCGCCTTGCAGCACATCCCCCTTTCGCCAGCTGGCGTAATAGCGAAGAGGCCCGCA
CCGATCGCCCTTCCCAACAGTTGCGCAGCCTGAATGGCGAATGGG
[124 nt withheld, positions 10336-10459]
C
[91 nt withheld, positions 10461-10551]
A
[49 nt withheld, positions 10553-10601]
CCTTTGACGTTGGAGTCCACGTTCTTT
[37 nt withheld, positions 10629-10665]
ACCCTATCTCGGTCTATTCTTTTGATTTATAAGGGATTTTGCCGATTTCGGCCTATTGGTTAAAAAATGA
GCTGATTTAACAAAAATTTAACGCGAATTTTAACAAAATATTA
Features (pLannotate 1.2.2; 32 found; start..end, strand, type, name):
     39..143     +  promoter       AmpR promoter: bla
    144..1004    +  CDS            AmpR: β-lactamase; bla; confers resistance to ampicillin, carbenicillin, and related antibiotics
   1175..1763    +  rep_origin     ori: high-copy-number ColE1/pMB1/pBR322/pUC origin of replication
   1946..2038    +  CDS            lacI (fragment): lac repressor; lacI; The lac repressor binds to the lac operator to inhibit transcription in E. coli. This inhibition can be relieved by adding lactose or isopropyl-β-D-thiogalactopyranoside (IPTG).
   2051..2072    +  protein_bind   CAP binding site: CAP binding activates transcription in the presence of cAMP. E. coli catabolite activator protein
   2087..2117    +  promoter       lac promoter: promoter for the E. coli lac operon
   2121..2143    +  protein_bind   lac operator (fragment): The lac repressor binds to the lac operator to inhibit transcription in E. coli. This inhibition can be relieved by adding lactose or isopropyl-β-D-thiogalactopyranoside (IPTG). lac repressor encoded by lacI
   2186..2204    +  promoter       T3 promoter: promoter for bacteriophage T3 RNA polymerase
   2232..2458    +  promoter       RSV promoter: Rous sarcoma virus enhancer/promoter
   2459..2639    +  LTR            5' LTR (truncated): truncated 5' long terminal repeat (LTR) from HIV-1
   2686..2811    +  misc_feature   HIV-1 Ψ: packaging signal of human immunodeficiency virus type 1
   2795..3158    +  CDS            HIV-1 gag (fragment): gag protein from human immunodeficiency virus 1; gag
   3304..3537    +  misc_feature   RRE: The Rev response element (RRE) of HIV-1 allows for Rev-dependent mRNA export from the nucleus to the cytoplasm.
   3914..4014    +  CDS            Rev (fragment): human immunodeficiency virus 1 (HIV-1) Rev protein; rev; enhances nuclear export of unspliced and incompletely spliced viral mRNAs
   4033..4149    +  misc_feature   cPPT/CTS: central polypurine tract and central termination sequence of HIV-1
   4183..4203    +  protein_bind   attB4: mutant version of attB; core recombination site for the Gateway® BP reaction BP Clonase™
   4203..5414    +  promoter       UbC promoter: human ubiquitin C promoter
   5418..5436    -  protein_bind   attB5 (fragment): mutant version of attB; core recombination site for the Gateway® BP reaction BP Clonase™
   5451..6221    +  CDS            miniTurbo: N-terminally truncated mutant of the E. coli biotin ligase BioID engineered for improved catalytic efficiency (Branon et al., 2018)
   6270..6294    +  protein_bind   attB1: mutant version of attB; recombination site for the Gateway® BP reaction BP Clonase™
   6300..7604    +  CDS            STK40: STK40_HUMAN - Also known as SGK495, SHIK. Experimental evidence at protein level: Swiss-Prot protein existence level 1. May be a negative regulator of NF-kappa-B and p53-mediated gene transcription. From Homo sapiens (Human).
   7615..7639    -  protein_bind   attB2: mutant version of attB; recombination site for the Gateway® BP reaction BP Clonase™
   7669..8257    +  misc_feature   WPRE: woodchuck hepatitis virus posttranscriptional regulatory element
   8271..8770    +  promoter       PGK promoter: mouse phosphoglycerate kinase 1 promoter
   8791..9390    +  CDS            PuroR: puromycin N-acetyltransferase; pac from Streptomyces alboniger; confers resistance to puromycin
   9458..9595    +  CDS            nef (fragment): NEF_HV1LA - Experimental evidence at protein level: Swiss-Prot protein existence level 1. Extracellular Nef protein targets CD4(+) T-lymphocytes for apoptosis by interacting with CXCR4 surface receptors. From Human immunodeficiency virus type 1 group M subtype B (isolate Lai) (HIV-1).
   9581..9761    +  LTR            5' LTR (truncated): truncated 5' long terminal repeat (LTR) from HIV-1
   9833..9954    +  polyA_signal   SV40 poly(A) signal: SV40 polyadenylation signal
   9994..10129   +  rep_origin     SV40 ori: SV40 origin of replication
  10150..10168   -  promoter       T7 promoter: promoter for bacteriophage T7 RNA polymerase
  10176..10331   +  CDS            lacZα (fragment): LacZα fragment of β-galactosidase; lacZ fragment
  10336..10764   +  rep_origin     f1 ori (sequence partly withheld): f1 bacteriophage origin of replication; arrow indicates direction of (+) strand synthesis
