[The description below was written by a language model from this plasmid's Addgene catalogue record and pLannotate feature annotations shown in this document.]
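Description:
p663-UBC-miniTurbo-V5-STK40_IDG-K is a lentiviral mammalian expression clone built on the pDest663 backbone by multisite Gateway recombination. It encodes human STK40, an understudied serine/threonine kinase (also called SHIK or SgK495), fused at its N terminus to miniTurbo-V5. In bacteria it is maintained through a ColE1/pUC-type origin with ampicillin selection (AmpR); the catalogue lists it as low copy, although the origin is annotated as a high-copy type. An f1 origin and an SV40 origin are also present in the backbone.

The transfer cassette has the layout of a third-generation HIV-1 vector. An RSV promoter drives a truncated 5' LTR, followed by the Ψ packaging signal with a partial gag sequence, the RRE for Rev-dependent export of genomic RNA, and the cPPT/CTS. A second truncated LTR and an SV40 polyadenylation signal close the unit. Within this frame, the human ubiquitin C promoter sits between attB4 and attB5 scars, followed by the miniTurbo coding sequence, an attB1 site, the STK40 open reading frame and attB2. This arrangement reflects the three-fragment Gateway assembly. The V5 epitope is named in the catalogue but is not separately annotated in the feature table. A WPRE downstream of the fusion enhances transcript expression, and a PGK promoter drives puromycin N-acetyltransferase to select transduced cells.

miniTurbo is an engineered, truncated E. coli biotin ligase that biotinylates nearby proteins, which can then be captured and identified by mass spectrometry. The plasmid was produced under the Illuminating the Druggable Genome program to map protein-proximity networks of poorly characterised kinases. According to the depositor, inserts were checked by restriction digestion and only partially sequenced.
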