Addgene plasmid #170613: p663-UBC-miniTurbo-V5-STK40_IDG-K
Purpose: Gateway destination clone of STK40 (human) tagged with N-terminal miniTurbo-V5 for generating protein-proximity networks using proximity-dependent biotinylation proteomics
Depositing lab: Ben Major. Depositing organization: Washington University in Saint Louis.
Backbone
  Vector backbone: pDest663
  Backbone manufacturer: PEL
  Backbone size w/o insert (bp): 9019
  Vector type: Mammalian Expression, Lentiviral ; Gateway Destination
  Selectable markers: Puromycin
Growth in bacteria
  Bacterial resistance: Ampicillin, 100 μg/mL
  Growth temperature: 30°C
  Growth strain: DH10B
  Copy number: Low Copy
Gene/Insert
  Gene/Insert name: miniTurbo-V5-STK40 (alt name: miniTurbo-V5)
  Species: H. sapiens (human)
  Entrez Gene: STK40 (a.k.a. SHIK, SgK495)
  Promoter: Ubiquitin
  Tag / fusion protein: miniTurbo-V5 (N terminal on insert)
  Cloning method: Gateway Cloning
  Sequencing primers: 5′ TGAAGCTCCGGTTTTGAACT; 3′ AATAGACCCGTGAAGCTGATC
Terms and licenses: Academic/Nonprofit Terms; Industry Terms: Not Available to Industry
Depositor comments: These plasmids were generated as part of the Illuminating the Druggable Genome (IDG) program sponsored by the NIH Common Fund. The goal of this program is to identify, gather, and distribute information and resources for proteins that currently are not well-studied yet belong to commonly drug-targeted protein families: protein kinases, non-olfactory G-protein coupled receptors (GPCRs), and ion channels. The IDG program is designed to develop fundamental research tools for understudied proteins, elucidate their function, and disseminate the IDG-related resources and data to the greater scientific community. These lentiviral gateway destination plasmids were generated, as part of the Kinase-Data and Resource Generating Center (DRGC), using the single fragment or multisite gateway cloning technology. They were used for generating proteomics-based protein-interaction and protein-proximity networks that can be accessed through the kinase-DRGC website https://darkkinome.org/. Each plasmid has either an N- or C-terminal fusion protein (Flag/ V5/V5-miniTurbo/V5-TurboID/miniTurbo-V5/TurboID-V5) tagged understudied kinase driven under either a CMV or Ubiquitin (UBC) promoter. All inserts in the pENTR plasmids used to generate the deposited destination plasmids were end-sequenced and insert size validated prior to multi-site gateway cloning. The combined insert size of the single fragment or three fragment destination plasmids were confirmed by restriction digestion (BsrGI, and EcoRV for pDest667; BsrGI, EcoRV, and BstZ17I for pDest663; and BsrGI for pHAGE) and all plasmids were partially sequenced to ensure in-frame ORFs and fusion tags.
How to cite: p663-UBC-miniTurbo-V5-STK40_IDG-K was a gift from Ben Major (Addgene plasmid # 170613 ; http://n2t.net/addgene:170613 ; RRID:Addgene_170613)
